>Addgene plasmid #57494 | mEos4a-H2B-6 | depositor partial sequence | sequence record 88630 | insert sequence
GGCCATGCTTGTGACGTCAGATCCGCTAGCGCTACCGGACTCAGATCTCGAGCTCAAGCTTCGAATTCTG
CAGTCGACGGTACCGCCACCATGCCAGAGCCAGCGAAGTCTGCTCCCGCCCCGAAAAAGGGCTCCAAGAA
GGCGGTGACTAAGGCGCAGAAGAAAGGCGGCAAGAAGCGCAAGCGCAGCCGCAAGGAGAGCTATTCCATC
TATGTGTACAAGGTTCTGAAGCAGGTCCACCCTGACACCGGCATTTCGTCCAAGGCCATGGGCATCATGA
ATTCGTTTGTGAACGACATTTTCGAGCGCATCGCAGGTGAGGCTTCCCGCCTGGCGCATTACAACAAGCG
CTCGACCATCACCTCCAGGGAGATCCAGACGGCCGTGCGCCTGCTGCTGCCTGGGGAGTTGGCCAAGCAC
GCCGTGTCCGAGGGTACTAAGGCCATCACCAAGTACACCAGCGCTAAGGATCCACCGGTCGCCACCATGG
TGAGTGCGATTAAGCCAGACATGAGGATCAAACTCCGTATGGAAGGCAACGTAAACGGGCACCACTTTGT
GATCGACGGAGATGGTACAGGCAAGCCTTATGAGGGAAAACAGACCATGGATCTTGAAGTCAAAGAGGGC
GGACCTCTGCCTTTTGCCTTTGATATCCTGACCACTGCATTCCATTACGGCAACAGGGTATTCGTTAAAT
ATCCAGACAACATACAAGACTATTTTAAGCAGTCGTTTCCTAAGGGGTATTCGTGGGAACGAAGCTTGAC
TTTCGAAGACGGGGGCATTTGCTATGCCAGAAACGACATAACAATGGAAGGGGACACTTTCTATAATAAA
GTTCGATTTTATGGTACCAACTTTCCCGCCAATGGTCCAGTTATGCAGAAGAAGACGCTGAAATGGGAGC
CCTCCACTGAGAAAATGTATGTGCGTGATGGAGTGCTGACGGGTGATATTCATATGGCTTTGTTGCTTGA
AGGAAATGCCCATTACCGATGTGACTTCAGAACTACTTACAAAGCTAAGGAGAAGGGTGTCAAGTTACCA
GGCTACCACTTTGTGGACCACGCCATTGAGATTTTAAGCCATGACAAAGATTACAACAAGGTTAAGCTGT
ATGAGCATGCTGTTGCTCATTCTGGATTGCCTGACAATGCCAGACGATAAGCGGCCGCGACTCTAGATCA
TAATCAGCCATACCACATTT
