>Addgene plasmid #57494 | mEos4a-H2B-6 | addgene partial sequence | sequence record 121647 | AllEos-R 5'-GTACCATCTCCGTCGATCAC-3'
CGGAGTTTGATCCTCATGTCTGGCTTAATCGCACTCACCATGGTGGCGACCGGTGGATCCTTAGCGCTGG
TGTACTTGGTGATGGCCTTAGTACCCTCGGACACGGCGTGCTTGGCCAACTCCCCAGGCAGCAGCAGGCG
CACGGCCGTCTGGATCTCCCTGGAGGTGATGGTCGAGCGCTTGTTGTAATGCGCCAGGCGGGAAGCCTCA
CCTGCGATGCGCTCGAAAATGTCGTTCACAAACGAATTCATGATGCCCATGGCCTTGGACGAAATGCCGG
TGTCAGGGTGGACCTGCTTCAGAACCTTGTACACATAGATGGAATAGCTCTCCTTGCGGCTGCGCTTGCG
CTTCTTGCCGCCTTTCTTCTGCGCCTTAGTCACCGCCTTCTTGGAGCCCTTTTTCGGGGCGGGAGCAGAC
TTCGCTGGCTCTGGCATGGTGGCGGTACCGTCGACTGCAGAATTCGAAGCTTGAGCTCGAGATCTGAGTC
CGGTAGCGCTAGCGGATCTGACGGTTCACTAAACCAGCTCTGCTTATATAGACCTCCCACCGTACACGCC
TACCGCCCATTTGCGTCAATGGGGCGGAGTTGTTACGACATTTTGGAAAGTCCCGTTGATTTTGGTGCCA
AAACAAACTCCCATTGACGTCAATGGGGTGGAGACTTGGAAATCCCCGTGAGTCAAACCGCTATCCACGC
CCATTGATGTACTGCCAAAACCGCATCACCATGGT
