[The description below was written by a language model from this plasmid's Addgene catalogue record.]
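Description:
mEos4a-H2B-6 is a mammalian expression plasmid that produces human histone H2B fused to the photoconvertible fluorescent protein mEos4a, so that chromatin and the nucleus can be labelled in living or fixed cells. It is built on an mEos4a vector backbone of about 4.75 kb (excluding the insert). It is maintained as a high-copy plasmid in E. coli under kanamycin selection. For mammalian cells it carries a neomycin resistance marker, so stably transfected cells can be selected with G418. The record does not name the origin of replication, and no feature table is provided, so the exact layout of backbone elements cannot be confirmed here.

The payload is the human H2B coding sequence (the H2BC11/HIST1H2BJ gene), expressed from the strong constitutive CMV promoter. The 3′ sequencing primer named in the record suggests an SV40 polyadenylation signal downstream. The H2B insert carries two recorded amino-acid substitutions, D26G and V119I. The record does not state whether mEos4a is at the N- or C-terminus of the histone, or the nature of any linker between the two, although the "6" in the name may refer to a linker length.

mEos4a is a green-to-red photoconvertible protein. The recorded spectra are excitation/emission of 505/516 nm for the green form and 569/581 nm for the red form after conversion. Because H2B is incorporated into nucleosomes, the fusion serves as a nuclear and histone localization marker. Photoconvertible proteins of this kind are generally used for tracking selected cell or chromatin populations and for single-molecule localization microscopy, though the record lists only the localization and spectral properties as its purpose.
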