Addgene plasmid #57494: mEos4a-H2B-6
Purpose: Localization: Nucleus/Histones, Excitation: 505 / 569, Emission: 516 / 581
Depositing lab: Michael Davidson & Loren Looger. Depositing organization: Florida State University, Tallahassee.
Backbone
  Vector backbone: mEos4a
  Backbone size w/o insert (bp): 4750
  Vector type: Mammalian Expression
  Selectable markers: Neomycin (select with G418)
Growth in bacteria
  Bacterial resistance: Kanamycin, 50 μg/mL
  Growth temperature: 37°C
  Growth strain: DH5alpha
  Copy number: High Copy
Gene/Insert
  Gene/Insert name: H2B (alt names: Human Histone H2B; NM_021058.3)
  Species: H. sapiens (human)
  Mutation: D26G and V119I in H2B
  Entrez Gene: H2BC11 (a.k.a. H2B/r, H2BFR, H2BJ, HIST1H2BJ)
  Promoter: CMV
  Tag / fusion protein: mEos4a
  Cloning method: Unknown
  Sequencing primers: 5′ CMV-F; 3′ SV40pA-R
Terms and licenses: Academic/Nonprofit Terms; Industry Terms
Depositor comments: . Excitation = 505 / 569; Emission = 516 / 581
How to cite: mEos4a-H2B-6 was a gift from Michael Davidson & Loren Looger (Addgene plasmid # 57494 ; http://n2t.net/addgene:57494 ; RRID:Addgene_57494)
